Addgene plasmid #143855: TFORF1858
Purpose: Lentiviral vector for overexpressing transcription factor ORFs with unique 24-bp barcodes. Barcodes facilitate identification of transcription factors in pooled screens.
Depositing lab: Feng Zhang. Depositing organization: Broad Institute. Publication: A transcription factor atlas of directed differentiation. Joung J, Ma S, Tay T, Geiger-Schuller KR, Kirchgatterer PC, Verdine VK, Guo B, Arias-Garcia MA, Allen WE, Singh A, Kuksenko O, Abudayyeh OO, Gootenberg JS, Fu Z, Macrae RK, Buenrostro JD, Regev A, Zhang F. Cell. 2023 Jan 5;186(1):209-229.e26. doi: 10.1016/j.cell.2022.11.026. PubMed 36608654.
Backbone
  Vector backbone: pLX_TRC317
  Backbone manufacturer: Broad Institute Genetic Perturbation Platform
  Backbone size w/o insert (bp): 8264
  Vector type: Mammalian Expression, Lentiviral
  Selectable markers: Puromycin
Growth in bacteria
  Bacterial resistance: Ampicillin, 100 μg/mL
  Growth temperature: 37°C
  Growth strain: NEB Stable
  Copy number: High Copy
Gene/Insert
  Gene/Insert name: NR4A3
  Species: H. sapiens (human)
  Insert size (bp): 1982
  Entrez Gene: NR4A3 (a.k.a. CHN, CSMF, MINOR, NOR1)
  Promoter: EF1a
  Cloning method: Unknown
  Sequencing primers: 5′ GGGTGGAGACTGAAGTTAGGCCAG; 3′ CACATAGCGTAAAAGGAGCAACATAG
Terms and licenses: Academic/Nonprofit Terms; Industry Terms: Not Available to Industry
Depositor comments: NM_006981,XM_017015162,ENST00000395097 . The transcription factor ORF portion of this plasmid was synthesized by Genewiz. Please test multiple small colonies in case of plasmid recombination. To make this collection available in a timely manner, a portion of this collection was not fully sequenced by Addgene. If an Addgene verified full plasmid sequence is not available, please contact us prior to placing an order to request the full sequence.
How to cite: TFORF1858 was a gift from Feng Zhang (Addgene plasmid # 143855 ; http://n2t.net/addgene:143855 ; RRID:Addgene_143855)
