[The description below was written by a language model from this plasmid's Addgene catalogue record and pLannotate feature annotations shown in this document.]
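Description:
TFORF1858 is a lentiviral mammalian expression plasmid built on the pLX_TRC317 backbone and carrying the human transcription factor NR4A3 (also known as NOR1, MINOR, CHN or CSMF), a nuclear receptor family transcriptional activator. It belongs to a barcoded collection of transcription factor open reading frames in which each ORF is paired with a unique 24-bp barcode, so that the factor present in a given cell can be identified in pooled overexpression screens, such as those for directed differentiation. The feature table does not annotate the barcode itself, so its exact position is not stated. In bacteria the plasmid is maintained through a high-copy ColE1/pUC-type origin and ampicillin resistance (AmpR). An f1 origin and remnants of a lac/lacZα cloning region flanked by T3 and T7 promoters are also present in the backbone.

The viral cassette has a third-generation design. An RSV promoter drives a truncated HIV-1 5' LTR, followed by the Ψ packaging signal with a gag fragment, the RRE for Rev-dependent export of the genomic RNA, and a cPPT/CTS element. It ends in a self-inactivating ΔU3 3' LTR, with an SV40 polyadenylation signal downstream. Within the provirus, an SV40 early promoter drives puromycin N-acetyltransferase for selecting transduced cells. A separate EF-1α promoter provides strong constitutive expression of the NR4A3 coding sequence. A WPRE downstream of the ORF enhances transcript stability and expression, and no epitope tag is annotated. Short hits to a U6 promoter and SV40 small t antigen appear to be fragmentary matches rather than functional units. The depositor notes that the ORF was synthesized and that the plasmid can be prone to recombination.
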