Features (pLannotate 1.2.2; 31 found; start..end, strand, type, name):
      5..231     +  promoter       RSV promoter: Rous sarcoma virus enhancer/promoter
    232..412     +  LTR            5' LTR (truncated): truncated 5' long terminal repeat (LTR) from HIV-1
    459..584     +  misc_feature   HIV-1 Ψ: packaging signal of human immunodeficiency virus type 1
    568..931     +  CDS            HIV-1 gag (fragment): gag protein from human immunodeficiency virus 1; gag
   1077..1310    +  misc_feature   RRE: The Rev response element (RRE) of HIV-1 allows for Rev-dependent mRNA export from the nucleus to the cytoplasm.
   1687..1713    +  CDS            Rev (fragment): human immunodeficiency virus 1 (HIV-1) Rev protein; rev; enhances nuclear export of unspliced and incompletely spliced viral mRNAs
   1720..1743    +  promoter       SV40 promoter (fragment): SV40 early promoter
   1744..1815    +  promoter       SV40 promoter (fragment): SV40 enhancer and early promoter
   1839..1974    +  rep_origin     SV40 ori: SV40 origin of replication
   2020..2616    +  CDS            PuroR (fragment): puromycin N-acetyltransferase; pac from Streptomyces; confers resistance to puromycin
   2665..2782    +  misc_feature   cPPT/CTS: central polypurine tract and central termination sequence of HIV-1
   2847..2913    +  CDS            small t antigen (fragment): SV40 (simian virus 40) small t antigen
   2920..4098    +  promoter       EF-1α promoter: strong constitutive promoter for human elongation factor EF-1α
   4115..5992    +  CDS            NR4A3: NR4A3_HUMAN - Also known as CHN, CSMF, MINOR, NOR1, TEC. Experimental evidence at protein level: Swiss-Prot protein existence level 1. Transcriptional activator that binds to regulatory elements in promoter regions in a cell- and response element (target)-specific manner. Induces gene expression by binding as monomers to the NR4A1 response element (NBRE) 5'-AAAAGGTCA-3' site and as homodimers to the Nur response element (NurRE) site in the promoter of their regulated target genes (By similarity). Plays a role in the regulation of proliferation, survival and differentiation of many different ce
   6008..6061    +  promoter       U6 promoter (fragment): RNA polymerase III promoter for human U6 snRNA
   6103..6691    +  misc_feature   WPRE: woodchuck hepatitis virus posttranscriptional regulatory element
   6742..6761    +  misc_feature   cPPT/CTS (fragment): central polypurine tract and central termination sequence of HIV-1
   6763..6996    +  LTR            3' LTR (ΔU3): self-inactivating 3' long terminal repeat (LTR) from HIV-1
   7074..7195    +  polyA_signal   SV40 poly(A) signal: SV40 polyadenylation signal
   7235..7370    +  rep_origin     SV40 ori: SV40 origin of replication
   7391..7409    -  promoter       T7 promoter: promoter for bacteriophage T7 RNA polymerase
   7417..7572    +  CDS            lacZα (fragment): LacZα fragment of β-galactosidase; lacZ fragment
   7577..8005    +  rep_origin     f1 ori (sequence partly withheld): f1 bacteriophage origin of replication; arrow indicates direction of (+) strand synthesis
   8058..8162    +  promoter       AmpR promoter: bla
   8163..9023    +  CDS            AmpR: β-lactamase; bla; confers resistance to ampicillin, carbenicillin, and related antibiotics
   9194..9782    +  rep_origin     ori: high-copy-number ColE1/pMB1/pBR322/pUC origin of replication
   9965..10057   +  CDS            lacI (fragment): lac repressor; lacI; The lac repressor binds to the lac operator to inhibit transcription in E. coli. This inhibition can be relieved by adding lactose or isopropyl-β-D-thiogalactopyranoside (IPTG).
  10070..10091   +  protein_bind   CAP binding site: CAP binding activates transcription in the presence of cAMP. E. coli catabolite activator protein
  10106..10136   +  promoter       lac promoter: promoter for the E. coli lac operon
  10144..10160   +  protein_bind   lac operator: The lac repressor binds to the lac operator to inhibit transcription in E. coli. This inhibition can be relieved by adding lactose or isopropyl-β-D-thiogalactopyranoside (IPTG). lac repressor encoded by lacI
  10205..10223   +  promoter       T3 promoter: promoter for bacteriophage T3 RNA polymerase
>Addgene plasmid #143855 | TFORF1858 | addgene full sequence | sequence record 396283 | Addgene NGS Result
TTAATGTAGTCTTATGCAATACTCTTGTAGTCTTGCAACATGGTAACGATGAGTTAGCAACATGCCTTAC
AAGGAGAGAAAAAGCACCGTGCATGCCGATTGGTGGAAGTAAGGTGGTACGATCGTGCCTTATTAGGAAG
GCAACAGACGGGTCTGACATGGATTGGACGAACCACTGAATTGCCGCATTGCAGAGATATTGTATTTAAG
TGCCTAGCTCGATACATAAACGGGTCTCTCTGGTTAGACCAGATCTGAGCCTGGGAGCTCTCTGGCTAAC
TAGGGAACCCACTGCTTAAGCCTCAATAAAGCTTGCCTTGAGTGCTTCAAGTAGTGTGTGCCCGTCTGTT
GTGTGACTCTGGTAACTAGAGATCCCTCAGACCCTTTTAGTCAGTGTGGAAAATCTCTAGCAGTGGCGCC
CGAACAGGGACTTGAAAGCGAAAGGGAAACCAGAGGAGCTCTCTCGACGCAGGACTCGGCTTGCTGAAGC
GCGCACGGCAAGAGGCGAGGGGCGGCGACTGGTGAGTACGCCAAAAATTTTGACTAGCGGAGGCTAGAAG
GAGAGAGATGGGTGCGAGAGCGTCAGTATTAAGCGGGGGAGAATTAGATCGCGATGGGAAAAAATTCGGT
TAAGGCCAGGGGGAAAGAAAAAATATAAATTAAAACATATAGTATGGGCAAGCAGGGAGCTAGAACGATT
CGCAGTTAATCCTGGCCTGTTAGAAACATCAGAAGGCTGTAGACAAATACTGGGACAGCTACAACCATCC
CTTCAGACAGGATCAGAAGAACTTAGATCATTATATAATACAGTAGCAACCCTCTATTGTGTGCATCAAA
GGATAGAGATAAAAGACACCAAGGAAGCTTTAGACAAGATAGAGGAAGAGCAAAACAAAAGTAAGACCAC
CGCACAGCAAGCGGCCGCTGATCTTCAGACCTGGAGGAGGAGATATGAGGGACAATTGGAGAAGTGAATT
ATATAAATATAAAGTAGTAAAAATTGAACCATTAGGAGTAGCACCCACCAAGGCAAAGAGAAGAGTGGTG
CAGAGAGAAAAAAGAGCAGTGGGAATAGGAGCTTTGTTCCTTGGGTTCTTGGGAGCAGCAGGAAGCACTA
TGGGCGCAGCGTCAATGACGCTGACGGTACAGGCCAGACAATTATTGTCTGGTATAGTGCAGCAGCAGAA
CAATTTGCTGAGGGCTATTGAGGCGCAACAGCATCTGTTGCAACTCACAGTCTGGGGCATCAAGCAGCTC
CAGGCAAGAATCCTGGCTGTGGAAAGATACCTAAAGGATCAACAGCTCCTGGGGATTTGGGGTTGCTCTG
GAAAACTCATTTGCACCACTGCTGTGCCTTGGAATGCTAGTTGGAGTAATAAATCTCTGGAACAGATTTG
GAATCACACGACCTGGATGGAGTGGGACAGAGAAATTAACAATTACACAAGCTTAATACACTCCTTAATT
GAAGAATCGCAAAACCAGCAAGAAAAGAATGAACAAGAATTATTGGAATTAGATAAATGGGCAAGTTTGT
GGAATTGGTTTAACATAACAAATTGGCTGTGGTATATAAAATTATTCATAATGATAGTAGGAGGCTTGGT
AGGTTTAAGAATAGTTTTTGCTGTACTTTCTATAGTGAATAGAGTTAGGCAGGGATATTCACCATTATCG
TTTCAGACCCACCTCCCAACCCCGAGGGGACCCATGCATTGCATCTCAATTAGTCAGCAACCAGGTGTGG
AAAGTCCCCAGGCTCCCCAGCAGGCAGAAGTATGCAAAGCATGCGTCTCAATTAGTCAGCAACCATAGTC
CCGCCCCTAACTCCGCCCATCCCGCCCCTAACTCCGCCCAGTTCCGCCCATTCTCCGCCCCATGGCTGAC
TAATTTTTTTTATTTATGCAGAGGCCGAGGCCGCCTCGGCCTCTGAGCTATTCCAGAAGTAGTGAGGAGG
CTTTTTTGGAGGCCTAGGCTTTTGCAAAAAGCTTTCTAGAGGTACCACCGGAGCTTACCATGACCGAGTA
CAAGCCCACGGTGCGCCTCGCCACCCGCGACGACGTCCCCAGGGCCGTACGCACCCTCGCCGCCGCGTTC
GCCGACTACCCCGCCACGCGCCACACCGTCGATCCGGACCGCCACATCGAGCGGGTCACCGAGCTGCAAG
AACTCTTCCTCACGCGCGTCGGGCTCGACATCGGCAAGGTGTGGGTCGCGGACGACGGCGCCGCCGTGGC
GGTCTGGACCACGCCGGAGAGCGTCGAAGCGGGGGCGGTGTTCGCCGAGATCGGCCCGCGCATGGCCGAG
TTGAGCGGTTCCCGGCTGGCCGCGCAGCAACAGATGGAAGGCCTCCTGGCGCCGCACCGGCCCAAGGAGC
CCGCGTGGTTCCTGGCCACCGTCGGCGTCTCGCCCGACCACCAGGGCAAGGGTCTGGGCAGCGCCGTCGT
GCTCCCCGGAGTGGAGGCGGCCGAGCGCGCCGGGGTGCCCGCCTTCCTGGAGACCTCCGCGCCCCGCAAC
CTCCCCTTCTACGAGCGGCTCGGCTTCACCGTCACCGCCGACGTCGAGGTGCCCGAAGGACCGCGCACCT
GGTGCATGACCCGCAAGCCCGGTGCCAGTTAACGAATTCTAGATCTTGAGACAAATGGCAGTATTCATCC
ACAATTTTAAAAGAAAAGGGGGGATTGGGGGGTACAGTGCAGGGGAAAGAATAGTAGACATAATAGCAAC
AGACATACAAACTAAAGAATTACAAAAACAAATTACAAAAATTCAAAATTTTCGGGTTTATTACAGGGAC
AGCAGAGATCCACTTTGGCGCCGGCTCGAGGCCTGCAGGTGCAAAGATGGATAAAGTTTTAAACAGAGAG
GAATCTTTGCAGCTAATGGACCTTCTAGGTCTTGAAAGGAGTGGGAATTGGCTCCGGTGCCCGTCAGTGG
GCAGAGCGCACATCGCCCACAGTCCCCGAGAAGTTGGGGGGAGGGGTCGGCAATTGAACCGGTGCCTAGA
GAAGGTGGCGCGGGGTAAACTGGGAAAGTGATGTCGTGTACTGGCTCCGCCTTTTTCCCGAGGGTGGGGG
AGAACCGTATATAAGTGCAGTAGTCGCCGTGAACGTTCTTTTTCGCAACGGGTTTGCCGCCAGAACACAG
GTAAGTGCCGTGTGTGGTTCCCGCGGGCCTGGCCTCTTTACGGGTTATGGCCCTTGCGTGCCTTGAATTA
CTTCCACCTGGCTGCAGTACGTGATTCTTGATCCCGAGCTTCGGGTTGGAAGTGGGTGGGAGAGTTCGAG
GCCTTGCGCTTAAGGAGCCCCTTCGCCTCGTGCTTGAGTTGAGGCCTGGCCTGGGCGCTGGGGCCGCCGC
GTGCGAATCTGGTGGCACCTTCGCGCCTGTCTCGCTGCTTTCGATAAGTCTCTAGCCATTTAAAATTTTT
GATGACCTGCTGCGACGCTTTTTTTCTGGCAAGATAGTCTTGTAAATGCGGGCCAAGATCTGCACACTGG
TATTTCGGTTTTTGGGGCCGCGGGCGGCGACGGGGCCCGTGCGTCCCAGCGCACATGTTCGGCGAGGCGG
GGCCTGCGAGCGCGGCCACCGAGAATCGGACGGGGGTAGTCTCAAGCTGGCCGGCCTGCTCTGGTGCCTG
GCCTCGCGCCGCCGTGTATCGCCCCGCCCTGGGCGGCAAGGCTGGCCCGGTCGGCACCAGTTGCGTGAGC
GGAAAGATGGCCGCTTCCCGGCCCTGCTGCAGGGAGCTCAAAATGGAGGACGCGGCGCTCGGGAGAGCGG
GCGGGTGAGTCACCCACACAAAGGAAAAGGGCCTTTCCGTCCTCAGCCGTCGCTTCATGTGACTCCACGG
AGTACCGGGCGCCGTCCAGGCACCTCGATTAGTTCTCGAGCTTTTGGAGTACGTCGTCTTTAGGTTGGGG
GGAGGGGTTTTATGCGATGGAGTTTCCCCACACTGAGTGGGTGGAGACTGAAGTTAGGCCAGCTTGGCAC
TTGATGTAATTCTCCTTGGAATTTGCCCTTTTTGAGTTTGGATCTTGGTTCATTCTCAAGCCTCAGACAG
TGGTTCAAAGTTTTTTTCTTCCATTTCAGGTGTCGTGAGGCTAGCACCGCCACCATGCCCTGCGTCCAAG
CCCAATATAGCCCTTCCCCTCCAGGTTCCAGTTATGCGGCGCAGACATACAGCTCGGAATACACCACGGA
GATCATGAACCCCGACTACACCAAGCTGACCATGGACCTTGGCAGCACTGAGATCACGGCTACAGCCACC
ACGTCCCTGCCCAGCATCAGTACCTTCGTGGAGGGCTACTCGAGCAACTACGAACTCAAGCCTTCCTGCG
TGTACCAAATGCAGCGGCCCTTGATCAAAGTGGAGGAGGGGCGGGCGCCCAGCTACCATCACCATCACCA
CCACCACCACCACCACCACCACCATCACCAGCAGCAGCATCAGCAGCCATCCATTCCTCCAGCCTCCAGC
CCGGAGGACGAGGTGCTGCCCAGCACCTCCATGTACTTCAAGCAGTCCCCACCGTCCACCCCCACCACGC
CGGCCTTCCCCCCGCAGGCGGGGGCGTTATGGGACGAGGCACTGCCCTCGGCGCCCGGCTGCATCGCACC
CGGCCCGCTGCTGGACCCGCCGATGAAGGCGGTCCCCACGGTGGCCGGCGCGCGCTTCCCGCTCTTCCAC
TTCAAGCCCTCGCCGCCGCATCCCCCCGCGCCCAGCCCGGCCGGCGGCCACCACCTCGGCTACGACCCGA
CGGCCGCTGCCGCGCTCAGCCTGCCGCTGGGAGCCGCAGCCGCCGCGGGCAGCCAGGCCGCCGCGCTTGA
GAGCCACCCGTACGGGCTGCCGCTGGCCAAGAGGGCGGCCCCGCTGGCCTTCCCGCCTCTCGGCCTCACG
CCCTCCCCTACCGCGTCCAGCCTGCTGGGCGAGAGTCCCAGCCTGCCGTCGCCGCCCAGCAGGAGCTCGT
CGTCTGGCGAGGGCACGTGTGCCGTGTGCGGGGACAACGCCGCCTGCCAGCACTACGGCGTGCGAACCTG
CGAGGGCTGCAAGGGCTTTTTCAAGAGAACAGTGCAGAAAAATGCAAAATATGTTTGCCTGGCAAATAAA
AACTGCCCAGTAGACAAGAGACGTCGAAACCGATGTCAGTACTGTCGATTTCAGAAGTGTCTCAGTGTTG
GAATGGTAAAAGAAGTTGTCCGTACAGATAGTCTGAAAGGGAGGAGAGGTCGTCTGCCTTCCAAACCAAA
GAGCCCATTACAACAGGAACCTTCTCAGCCCTCTCCACCTTCTCCTCCAATCTGCATGATGAATGCCCTT
GTCCGAGCTTTAACAGACTCAACACCCAGAGATCTTGATTATTCCAGATACTGTCCCACTGACCAGGCTG
CTGCAGGCACAGATGCTGAGCATGTGCAACAATTCTACAACCTCCTGACAGCCTCCATTGATGTATCCAG
AAGCTGGGCAGAAAAGATTCCGGGATTTACTGATCTCCCCAAAGAAGATCAGACATTACTTATTGAATCA
GCCTTTTTGGAGCTGTTTGTCCTCAGACTTTCCATCAGGTCAAACACTGCTGAAGATAAGTTTGTGTTCT
GCAATGGACTTGTCCTGCATCGACTTCAGTGCCTTCGTGGATTTGGGGAGTGGCTCGACTCTATTAAAGA
CTTTTCCTTAAATTTGCAGAGCCTGAACCTTGATATCCAAGCCTTAGCCTGCCTGTCAGCACTGAGCATG
ATCACAGAAAGACATGGGTTAAAAGAACCAAAGAGAGTCGAAGAGCTATGCAACAAGATCACAAGCAGTT
TAAAAGACCACCAGAGTAAGGGACAGGCTCTGGAGCCCACCGAGTCCAAGGTCCTGGGTGCCCTGGTAGA
ACTGAGGAAGATCTGCACCCTGGGCCTCCAGCGCATCTTCTACCTGAAGCTGGAAGACTTGGTGTCTCCA
CCTTCCATCATTGACAAGCTCTTCCTGGACACCCTACCTTTCTAGTAATGAACTAGTCCGTAACTTGAAA
GTATTTCGATTTCTTGGCTTTATATATCTTGTGGAAAGGACGAGTAAAGTCAACGTGCCGGTCGATTACG
CGTTAAGTCGACAATCAACCTCTGGATTACAAAATTTGTGAAAGATTGACTGGTATTCTTAACTATGTTG
CTCCTTTTACGCTATGTGGATACGCTGCTTTAATGCCTTTGTATCATGCTATTGCTTCCCGTATGGCTTT
CATTTTCTCCTCCTTGTATAAATCCTGGTTGCTGTCTCTTTATGAGGAGTTGTGGCCCGTTGTCAGGCAA
CGTGGCGTGGTGTGCACTGTGTTTGCTGACGCAACCCCCACTGGTTGGGGCATTGCCACCACCTGTCAGC
TCCTTTCCGGGACTTTCGCTTTCCCCCTCCCTATTGCCACGGCGGAACTCATCGCCGCCTGCCTTGCCCG
CTGCTGGACAGGGGCTCGGCTGTTGGGCACTGACAATTCCGTGGTGTTGTCGGGGAAATCATCGTCCTTT
CCTTGGCTGCTCGCCTGTGTTGCCACCTGGATTCTGCGCGGGACGTCCTTCTGCTACGTCCCTTCGGCCC
TCAATCCAGCGGACCTTCCTTCCCGCGGCCTGCTGCCGGCTCTGCGGCCTCTTCCGCGTCTTCGCCTTCG
CCCTCAGACGAGTCGGATCTCCCTTTGGGCCGCCTCCCCGCGTCGACTTTAAGACCAATGACTTACAAGG
CAGCTGTAGATCTTAGCCACTTTTTAAAAGAAAAGGGGGGACTGGAAGGGCTAATTCACTCCCAACGAAG
ACAAGATCTGCTTTTTGCTTGTACTGGGTCTCTCTGGTTAGACCAGATCTGAGCCTGGGAGCTCTCTGGC
TAACTAGGGAACCCACTGCTTAAGCCTCAATAAAGCTTGCCTTGAGTGCTTCAAGTAGTGTGTGCCCGTC
TGTTGTGTGACTCTGGTAACTAGAGATCCCTCAGACCCTTTTAGTCAGTGTGGAAAATCTCTAGCAGTAC
GTATAGTAGTTCATGTCATCTTATTATTCAGTATTTATAACTTGCAAAGAAATGAATATCAGAGAGTGAG
AGGAACTTGTTTATTGCAGCTTATAATGGTTACAAATAAAGCAATAGCATCACAAATTTCACAAATAAAG
CATTTTTTTCACTGCATTCTAGTTGTGGTTTGTCCAAACTCATCAATGTATCTTATCATGTCTGGCTCTA
GCTATCCCGCCCCTAACTCCGCCCATCCCGCCCCTAACTCCGCCCAGTTCCGCCCATTCTCCGCCCCATG
GCTGACTAATTTTTTTTATTTATGCAGAGGCCGAGGCCGCCTCGGCCTCTGAGCTATTCCAGAAGTAGTG
AGGAGGCTTTTTTGGAGGCCTAGGGACGTACCCAATTCGCCCTATAGTGAGTCGTATTACGCGCGCTCAC
TGGCCGTCGTTTTACAACGTCGTGACTGGGAAAACCCTGGCGTTACCCAACTTAATCGCCTTGCAGCACA
TCCCCCTTTCGCCAGCTGGCGTAATAGCGAAGAGGCCCGCACCGATCGCCCTTCCCAACAGTTGCGCAGC
CTGAATGGCGAATGGG
[124 nt withheld, positions 7577-7700]
C
[91 nt withheld, positions 7702-7792]
A
[49 nt withheld, positions 7794-7842]
CCTTTGACGTTGGAGTCCACGTTCTTT
[37 nt withheld, positions 7870-7906]
ACCCTATCTCGGTCTATTCTTTTGATTTATAAGGGATTTTGCCGATTTCGGCCTATTGGTTAAAAAATGA
GCTGATTTAACAAAAATTTAACGCGAATTTTAACAAAATATTAACGCTTACAATTTAGGTGGCACTTTTC
GGGGAAATGTGCGCGGAACCCCTATTTGTTTATTTTTCTAAATACATTCAAATATGTATCCGCTCATGAG
ACAATAACCCTGATAAATGCTTCAATAATATTGAAAAAGGAAGAGTATGAGTATTCAACATTTCCGTGTC
GCCCTTATTCCCTTTTTTGCGGCATTTTGCCTTCCTGTTTTTGCTCACCCAGAAACGCTGGTGAAAGTAA
AAGATGCTGAAGATCAGTTGGGTGCACGAGTGGGTTACATCGAACTGGATCTCAACAGCGGTAAGATCCT
TGAGAGTTTTCGCCCCGAAGAACGTTTTCCAATGATGAGCACTTTTAAAGTTCTGCTATGTGGCGCGGTA
TTATCCCGTATTGACGCCGGGCAAGAGCAACTCGGTCGCCGCATACACTATTCTCAGAATGACTTGGTTG
AGTACTCACCAGTCACAGAAAAGCATCTTACGGATGGCATGACAGTAAGAGAATTATGCAGTGCTGCCAT
AACCATGAGTGATAACACTGCGGCCAACTTACTTCTGACAACGATCGGAGGACCGAAGGAGCTAACCGCT
TTTTTGCACAACATGGGGGATCATGTAACTCGCCTTGATCGTTGGGAACCGGAGCTGAATGAAGCCATAC
CAAACGACGAGCGTGACACCACGATGCCTGTAGCAATGGCAACAACGTTGCGCAAACTATTAACTGGCGA
ACTACTTACTCTAGCTTCCCGGCAACAATTAATAGACTGGATGGAGGCGGATAAAGTTGCAGGACCACTT
CTGCGCTCGGCCCTTCCGGCTGGCTGGTTTATTGCTGATAAATCTGGAGCCGGTGAGCGTGGGTCTCGCG
GTATCATTGCAGCACTGGGGCCAGATGGTAAGCCCTCCCGTATCGTAGTTATCTACACGACGGGGAGTCA
GGCAACTATGGATGAACGAAATAGACAGATCGCTGAGATAGGTGCCTCACTGATTAAGCATTGGTAACTG
TCAGACCAAGTTTACTCATATATACTTTAGATTGATTTAAAACTTCATTTTTAATTTAAAAGGATCTAGG
TGAAGATCCTTTTTGATAATCTCATGACCAAAATCCCTTAACGTGAGTTTTCGTTCCACTGAGCGTCAGA
CCCCGTAGAAAAGATCAAAGGATCTTCTTGAGATCCTTTTTTTCTGCGCGTAATCTGCTGCTTGCAAACA
AAAAAACCACCGCTACCAGCGGTGGTTTGTTTGCCGGATCAAGAGCTACCAACTCTTTTTCCGAAGGTAA
CTGGCTTCAGCAGAGCGCAGATACCAAATACTGTTCTTCTAGTGTAGCCGTAGTTAGGCCACCACTTCAA
GAACTCTGTAGCACCGCCTACATACCTCGCTCTGCTAATCCTGTTACCAGTGGCTGCTGCCAGTGGCGAT
AAGTCGTGTCTTACCGGGTTGGACTCAAGACGATAGTTACCGGATAAGGCGCAGCGGTCGGGCTGAACGG
GGGGTTCGTGCACACAGCCCAGCTTGGAGCGAACGACCTACACCGAACTGAGATACCTACAGCGTGAGCT
ATGAGAAAGCGCCACGCTTCCCGAAGGGAGAAAGGCGGACAGGTATCCGGTAAGCGGCAGGGTCGGAACA
GGAGAGCGCACGAGGGAGCTTCCAGGGGGAAACGCCTGGTATCTTTATAGTCCTGTCGGGTTTCGCCACC
TCTGACTTGAGCGTCGATTTTTGTGATGCTCGTCAGGGGGGCGGAGCCTATGGAAAAACGCCAGCAACGC
GGCCTTTTTACGGTTCCTGGCCTTTTGCTGGCCTTTTGCTCACATGTTCTTTCCTGCGTTATCCCCTGAT
TCTGTGGATAACCGTATTACCGCCTTTGAGTGAGCTGATACCGCTCGCCGCAGCCGAACGACCGAGCGCA
GCGAGTCAGTGAGCGAGGAAGCGGAAGAGCGCCCAATACGCAAACCGCCTCTCCCCGCGCGTTGGCCGAT
TCATTAATGCAGCTGGCACGACAGGTTTCCCGACTGGAAAGCGGGCAGTGAGCGCAACGCAATTAATGTG
AGTTAGCTCACTCATTAGGCACCCCAGGCTTTACACTTTATGCTTCCGGCTCGTATGTTGTGTGGAATTG
TGAGCGGATAACAATTTCACACAGGAAACAGCTATGACCATGATTACGCCAAGCGCGCAATTAACCCTCA
CTAAAGGGAACAAAAGCTGGAGCTGCAAGC
