>Addgene plasmid #143855 | TFORF1858 | depositor partial sequence | sequence record 283692 | Insert
ACCGCCACCATGCCCTGCGTCCAAGCCCAATATAGCCCTTCCCCTCCAGGTTCCAGTTATGCGGCGCAGA
CATACAGCTCGGAATACACCACGGAGATCATGAACCCCGACTACACCAAGCTGACCATGGACCTTGGCAG
CACTGAGATCACGGCTACAGCCACCACGTCCCTGCCCAGCATCAGTACCTTCGTGGAGGGCTACTCGAGC
AACTACGAACTCAAGCCTTCCTGCGTGTACCAAATGCAGCGGCCCTTGATCAAAGTGGAGGAGGGGCGGG
CGCCCAGCTACCATCACCATCACCACCACCACCACCACCACCACCACCATCACCAGCAGCAGCATCAGCA
GCCATCCATTCCTCCAGCCTCCAGCCCGGAGGACGAGGTGCTGCCCAGCACCTCCATGTACTTCAAGCAG
TCCCCACCGTCCACCCCCACCACGCCGGCCTTCCCCCCGCAGGCGGGGGCGTTATGGGACGAGGCACTGC
CCTCGGCGCCCGGCTGCATCGCACCCGGCCCGCTGCTGGACCCGCCGATGAAGGCGGTCCCCACGGTGGC
CGGCGCGCGCTTCCCGCTCTTCCACTTCAAGCCCTCGCCGCCGCATCCCCCCGCGCCCAGCCCGGCCGGC
GGCCACCACCTCGGCTACGACCCGACGGCCGCTGCCGCGCTCAGCCTGCCGCTGGGAGCCGCAGCCGCCG
CGGGCAGCCAGGCCGCCGCGCTTGAGAGCCACCCGTACGGGCTGCCGCTGGCCAAGAGGGCGGCCCCGCT
GGCCTTCCCGCCTCTCGGCCTCACGCCCTCCCCTACCGCGTCCAGCCTGCTGGGCGAGAGTCCCAGCCTG
CCGTCGCCGCCCAGCAGGAGCTCGTCGTCTGGCGAGGGCACGTGTGCCGTGTGCGGGGACAACGCCGCCT
GCCAGCACTACGGCGTGCGAACCTGCGAGGGCTGCAAGGGCTTTTTCAAGAGAACAGTGCAGAAAAATGC
AAAATATGTTTGCCTGGCAAATAAAAACTGCCCAGTAGACAAGAGACGTCGAAACCGATGTCAGTACTGT
CGATTTCAGAAGTGTCTCAGTGTTGGAATGGTAAAAGAAGTTGTCCGTACAGATAGTCTGAAAGGGAGGA
GAGGTCGTCTGCCTTCCAAACCAAAGAGCCCATTACAACAGGAACCTTCTCAGCCCTCTCCACCTTCTCC
TCCAATCTGCATGATGAATGCCCTTGTCCGAGCTTTAACAGACTCAACACCCAGAGATCTTGATTATTCC
AGATACTGTCCCACTGACCAGGCTGCTGCAGGCACAGATGCTGAGCATGTGCAACAATTCTACAACCTCC
TGACAGCCTCCATTGATGTATCCAGAAGCTGGGCAGAAAAGATTCCGGGATTTACTGATCTCCCCAAAGA
AGATCAGACATTACTTATTGAATCAGCCTTTTTGGAGCTGTTTGTCCTCAGACTTTCCATCAGGTCAAAC
ACTGCTGAAGATAAGTTTGTGTTCTGCAATGGACTTGTCCTGCATCGACTTCAGTGCCTTCGTGGATTTG
GGGAGTGGCTCGACTCTATTAAAGACTTTTCCTTAAATTTGCAGAGCCTGAACCTTGATATCCAAGCCTT
AGCCTGCCTGTCAGCACTGAGCATGATCACAGAAAGACATGGGTTAAAAGAACCAAAGAGAGTCGAAGAG
CTATGCAACAAGATCACAAGCAGTTTAAAAGACCACCAGAGTAAGGGACAGGCTCTGGAGCCCACCGAGT
CCAAGGTCCTGGGTGCCCTGGTAGAACTGAGGAAGATCTGCACCCTGGGCCTCCAGCGCATCTTCTACCT
GAAGCTGGAAGACTTGGTGTCTCCACCTTCCATCATTGACAAGCTCTTCCTGGACACCCTACCTTTCTAG
TAATGAACTAGTCCGTAACTTGAAAGTATTTCGATTTCTTGGCTTTATATATCTTGTGGAAAGGACGAGT
AAAGTCAACGTGCCGGTCGATT
