>Addgene plasmid #143855 | TFORF1858 | depositor partial sequence | sequence record 283693 | Barcode
GTAAAGTCAACGTGCCGGTCGATT
